Addgene plasmid #193960: pCEV-G2-Km ymScarletI
Purpose: TEF1 promoter controlled expression plasmid with G418 resistance for expressing ymScarletI in budding yeast
Depositing lab: Bas Teusink. Depositing organization: Vrije Universiteit Amsterdam.
Backbone
  Vector backbone: pCEV-G2-KM
  Backbone size w/o insert (bp): 6800
  Total vector size (bp): 7600
  Vector type: Yeast Expression
  Selectable markers: Neomycin (select with G418) ; G418
Growth in bacteria
  Bacterial resistance: Ampicillin, 100 μg/mL
  Growth temperature: 37°C
  Growth strain: DH5alpha
  Copy number: High Copy
Gene/Insert
  Gene/Insert name: ymScarletI
  Species: Synthetic
  Insert size (bp): 800
  Promoter: TEF1
  Cloning method: Restriction Enzyme; 5′ cloning site XmaI (unknown if destroyed); 3′ cloning site SacII (unknown if destroyed)
  Sequencing primers: 5′ taatacgactcactatagg; 3′ aaatagggacctagacttc
Terms and licenses: Academic/Nonprofit Terms; Industry Terms: Not Available to Industry
How to cite: pCEV-G2-Km ymScarletI was a gift from Bas Teusink (Addgene plasmid # 193960 ; http://n2t.net/addgene:193960 ; RRID:Addgene_193960)
