[The description below was written by a language model from this plasmid's Addgene catalogue record and pLannotate feature annotations shown in this document.]
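Description:
pCEV-G2-Km ymScarletI is an episomal yeast expression plasmid of about 7.6 kb, built on the pCEV-G2-Km backbone and intended for budding yeast. It is a shuttle vector. In E. coli it replicates from a high-copy ColE1/pUC-type origin and is selected with ampicillin through the β-lactamase gene. In Saccharomyces cerevisiae it is maintained by the 2μ origin, which supports multicopy extrachromosomal replication, and is selected with G418 through a kanMX cassette. Because this is a dominant drug marker rather than an auxotrophic one, the plasmid can be used in prototrophic or wild-type strains. The kanMX cassette is flanked by two loxP sites in the same orientation, so Cre recombinase could in principle excise the marker.

The payload is ymScarletI, a synthetic coding sequence of roughly 700–800 bp annotated as mScarlet-I, a rapidly maturing monomeric red fluorescent protein. It was cloned between XmaI and SacII sites. The "y" prefix probably indicates a yeast-adapted version, although the record does not say so. Expression is driven by the constitutive S. cerevisiae TEF1 promoter and terminated by the CYC1 terminator. A short T7 promoter lies between the TEF1 promoter and the coding sequence and matches the listed forward sequencing primer site.

On the opposite strand the feature table shows an ADH1 terminator next to a partial 3xFLAG tag. This looks like a second, unoccupied expression cassette from the backbone, but no promoter or insert is annotated for it. The short ADH1, ADP1 and lacI fragments appear to be incidental flanking or backbone matches. The plasmid is used for constitutive red fluorescent protein expression in yeast.
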