Features (pLannotate 1.2.2; 16 found; start..end, strand, type, name):
      2..167     -  terminator     ADH1 terminator: S. cerevisiae ADH1; transcription terminator for the S. cerevisiae alcohol dehydrogenase 1 (ADH1) gene
    171..293     -  CDS            ADH1 (fragment): ADH1_YEAST - Also known as ADC1. Experimental evidence at protein level: Swiss-Prot protein existence level 1. This isozyme preferentially catalyzes the conversion of primary unbranched alcohols to their corresponding aldehydes. Also shows activity toward secondary alcohols. From Saccharomyces cerevisiae (strain ATCC 204508 / S288c) (Baker's yeast).
    312..338     -  CDS            3xFLAG (fragment): three tandem FLAG® epitope tags
   1233..1343    +  CDS            ADP1 (fragment): ADP1_YEAST - Experimental evidence at protein level: Swiss-Prot protein existence level 1. From Saccharomyces cerevisiae (strain ATCC 204508 / S288c) (Baker's yeast).
   1361..1760    +  promoter       TEF1 promoter: S. cerevisiae TEF1; promoter for EF-1α
   1780..1798    +  promoter       T7 promoter: promoter for bacteriophage T7 RNA polymerase
   1806..2501    +  CDS            mScarlet-I: mScarlet-I is a basic (constitutively fluorescent) red fluorescent protein published in 2016, derived from synthetic construct. It is reported to be a rapidly-maturing monomer with moderate acid sensitivity.
   2520..2709    +  terminator     CYC1 terminator: S. cerevisiae CYC1; transcription terminator for CYC1
   2712..2769    -  CDS            lacI (fragment): lac repressor; lacI; The lac repressor binds to the lac operator to inhibit transcription in E. coli. This inhibition can be relieved by adding lactose or isopropyl-β-D-thiogalactopyranoside (IPTG).
   2952..3540    -  rep_origin     ori: high-copy-number ColE1/pMB1/pBR322/pUC origin of replication
   3711..4571    -  CDS            AmpR: β-lactamase; bla; confers resistance to ampicillin, carbenicillin, and related antibiotics
   4572..4676    -  promoter       AmpR promoter: bla
   4703..6045    -  rep_origin     2μ ori: yeast 2μ plasmid origin of replication
   6065..6098    -  protein_bind   loxP: Cre-mediated recombination occurs in the 8-bp core sequence (GCATACAT). Cre recombinase
   6153..7509    +  gene           kanMX: yeast selectable marker conferring kanamycin resistance (Wach et al., 1994)
   7572..7605    -  protein_bind   loxP: Cre-mediated recombination occurs in the 8-bp core sequence (GCATACAT). Cre recombinase
>Addgene plasmid #193960 | pCEV-G2-Km ymScarletI | addgene full sequence | sequence record 383892 | Addgene NGS Result
GGAGCGACCTCATGCTATACCTGAGAAAGCAACCTGACCTACAGGAAAGAGTTACTCAAGAATAAGAATT
TTCGTTTTAAAACCTAAGAGTCACTTTAAAATTTGTATACACTTATTTTTTTTATAACTTATTTAATAAT
AAAAATCATAAATCATAAGAAATTCGCTTATTTAGAAGTGTCAACAACGTATCTACCAACGATTTGACCC
TTTTCCATCTTTTCGTAAATTTCTGGCAAGGTAGACAAGCCGACAACCTTGATTGGAGACTTGACCAAAC
CTCTGGCGAAGAATTGTTAATTAAGAGCTCAGATCTTATCGTCGTCATCCTTGTAATCCATCGATACTAG
TGCGGCCGCTTGTTTTATATTTGTTGTAAAAAGTAGATAATTACTTCCTTGATGATCTGTAAAAAAGAGA
AAAAGAAAGCATCTAAGAACTTGAAAAACTACGAATTAGAAAAGACCAAATATGTATTTCTTGCATTGAC
CAATTTATGCAAGTTTATATATATGTAAATGTAAGTTTCACGAGGTTCTACTAAACTAAACCACCCCCTT
GGTTAGAAGAAAAGAGTGTGTGAGAACAGGCTGTTGTTGTCACACGATTCGGACAATTCTGTTTGAAAGA
GAGAGAGTAACAGTACGATCGAACGAACTTTGCTCTGGAGATCACAGTGGGCATCATAGCATGTGGTACT
AAACCCTTTCCCGCCATTCCAGAACCTTCGATTGCTTGTTACAAAACCTGTGAGCCGTCGCTAGGACCTT
GTTGTGTGACGAAATTGGAAGCTGCAATCAATAGGAAGACAGGAAGTCGAGCGTGTCTGGGTTTTTTCAG
TTTTGTTCTTTTTGCAAACAAATCACGAGCGACGGTAATTTCTTTCTCGATAAGAGGCCACGTGCTTTAT
GAGGGTAACATCAATTCAAGAAGGAGGGAAACACTTCCTTTTTCTGGCCCTGATAATAGTATGAGGGTGA
AGCCAAAATAAAGGATTCGCGCCCAAATCGGCATCTTTAAATGCAGGTATGCGATAGTTCCTCACTCTTT
CCTTACTCACGAGTAATTCTTGCAAATGCCTATTATGCAGATGTTATAATATCTGTGCGTCTTGAGTTGA
AGTCAGGAATCTAAAATAAAAATTAAGGTTAATAAAAAGAGGAAAGAAAAAAAAATTAATCGATTTACAG
AAACTTGCACACTAAAAATACACAACTAAAAGCAATTACAGTATGGGAAGTCATCGACGTTATCTCTACT
ATAGTATATTATCATTTCTATTATTATCCTGCTCAGTGGTACTTGCAAAACAAGATAAGACCCCATTCTT
TGAAGGTACTTCCAGGCCGGCCGCACACACCATAGCTTCAAAATGTTTCTACTCCTTTTTTACTCTTCCA
GATTTTCTCGGACTCCGCGCATCGCCGTACCACTTCAAAACACCCAAGCACAGCATACTAAATTTCCCCT
CTTTCTTCCTCTAGGGTGTCGTTAATTACCCGTACTAAAGGTTTGGAAAAGAAAAAAGAGACCGCCTCGT
TTCTTTTTCTTCGTCGAAAAAGGCAATAAAAATTTTTATCACGTTTCTTTTTCTTGAAAATTTTTTTTTT
TGATTTTTTTCTCTTTCGATGACCTCCCATTGATATTTAAGTTAATAAACGGTCTTCAATTTCTCAAGTT
TCAGTTTCATTTTTCTTGTTCTATTACAACTTTTTTTACTTCTTGCTCATTAGAAAGAAAGCATAGCAAT
CTAATCTAAGTTTTAATTACAAGGATCCGTAATACGACTCACTATAGGGCCCGGGATGGTTAGTAAAGGT
GAAGCTGTTATAAAAGAATTCATGAGGTTTAAAGTTCATATGGAAGGTTCAATGAATGGTCATGAATTTG
AAATTGAAGGTGAAGGTGAAGGTAGACCATATGAAGGTACACAAACTGCTAAATTGAAAGTTACTAAAGG
TGGTCCATTACCATTTTCTTGGGATATTTTGTCTCCACAATTCATGTATGGTTCTAGAGCTTTTATTAAG
CATCCAGCTGATATTCCAGATTATTATAAACAATCTTTTCCTGAAGGTTTTAAATGGGAAAGAGTTATGA
ATTTCGAAGATGGTGGTGCTGTTACTGTTACTCAAGATACTTCTTTGGAAGATGGTACTTTAATCTATAA
AGTTAAATTGAGAGGTACTAATTTTCCACCAGATGGTCCAGTTATGCAAAAGAAAACTATGGGTTGGGAA
GCATCTACTGAAAGATTGTATCCAGAAGATGGTGTTTTGAAAGGAGACATTAAGATGGCTTTGAGATTGA
AAGATGGTGGTCGGTACCTGGCCGACTTCAAGACCACCTATAAAGCTAAAAAACCAGTTCAAATGCCAGG
TGCATATAATGTTGATAGAAAGTTAGATATAACGTCGCATAACGAGGACTATACTGTAGTTGAACAATAT
GAACGTAGTGAAGGTAGACATAGTACCGGAGGAATGGATGAATTGTATAAATAACCGCGGCTAGCTAAGA
TCCGCTCTAACCGAAAAGGAAGGAGTTAGACAACCTGAAGTCTAGGTCCCTATTTATTTTTTTATAGTTA
TGTTAGTATTAAGAACGTTATTTATATTTCAAATTTTTCTTTTTTTTCTGTACAGACGCGTGTACGCATG
TAACATTATACTGAAAACCTTGCTTGAGAAGGTTTTGGGACGCTCGAAGATCCAGCTGCATTAATGAATC
GGCCAACGCGCGGGGAGAGGCGGTTTGCGTATTGGGCGCTCTTCCGCTTCCTCGCTCACTGACTCGCTGC
GCTCGGTCGTTCGGCTGCGGCGAGCGGTATCAGCTCACTCAAAGGCGGTAATACGGTTATCCACAGAATC
AGGGGATAACGCAGGAAAGAACATGTGAGCAAAAGGCCAGCAAAAGGCCAGGAACCGTAAAAAGGCCGCG
TTGCTGGCGTTTTTCCATAGGCTCCGCCCCCCTGACGAGCATCACAAAAATCGACGCTCAAGTCAGAGGT
GGCGAAACCCGACAGGACTATAAAGATACCAGGCGTTTCCCCCTGGAAGCTCCCTCGTGCGCTCTCCTGT
TCCGACCCTGCCGCTTACCGGATACCTGTCCGCCTTTCTCCCTTCGGGAAGCGTGGCGCTTTCTCATAGC
TCACGCTGTAGGTATCTCAGTTCGGTGTAGGTCGTTCGCTCCAAGCTGGGCTGTGTGCACGAACCCCCCG
TTCAGCCCGACCGCTGCGCCTTATCCGGTAACTATCGTCTTGAGTCCAACCCGGTAAGACACGACTTATC
GCCACTGGCAGCAGCCACTGGTAACAGGATTAGCAGAGCGAGGTATGTAGGCGGTGCTACAGAGTTCTTG
AAGTGGTGGCCTAACTACGGCTACACTAGAAGAACAGTATTTGGTATCTGCGCTCTGCTGAAGCCAGTTA
CCTTCGGAAAAAGAGTTGGTAGCTCTTGATCCGGCAAACAAACCACCGCTGGTAGCGGTGGTTTTTTTGT
TTGCAAGCAGCAGATTACGCGCAGAAAAAAAGGATCTCAAGAAGATCCTTTGATCTTTTCTACGGGGTCT
GACGCTCAGTGGAACGAAAACTCACGTTAAGGGATTTTGGTCATGAGATTATCAAAAAGGATCTTCACCT
AGATCCTTTTAAATTAAAAATGAAGTTTTAAATCAATCTAAAGTATATATGAGTAAACTTGGTCTGACAG
TTACCAATGCTTAATCAGTGAGGCACCTATCTCAGCGATCTGTCTATTTCGTTCATCCATAGTTGCCTGA
CTCCCCGTCGTGTAGATAACTACGATACGGGAGGGCTTACCATCTGGCCCCAGTGCTGCAATGATACCGC
GAGACCCACGCTCACCGGCTCCAGATTTATCAGCAATAAACCAGCCAGCCGGAAGGGCCGAGCGCAGAAG
TGGTCCTGCAACTTTATCCGCCTCCATCCAGTCTATTAATTGTTGCCGGGAAGCTAGAGTAAGTAGTTCG
CCAGTTAATAGTTTGCGCAACGTTGTTGCCATTGCTACAGGCATCGTGGTGTCACGCTCGTCGTTTGGTA
TGGCTTCATTCAGCTCCGGTTCCCAACGATCAAGGCGAGTTACATGATCCCCCATGTTGTGCAAAAAAGC
GGTTAGCTCCTTCGGTCCTCCGATCGTTGTCAGAAGTAAGTTGGCCGCAGTGTTATCACTCATGGTTATG
GCAGCACTGCATAATTCTCTTACTGTCATGCCATCCGTAAGATGCTTTTCTGTGACTGGTGAGTACTCAA
CCAAGTCATTCTGAGAATAGTGTATGCGGCGACCGAGTTGCTCTTGCCCGGCGTCAATACGGGATAATAC
CGCGCCACATAGCAGAACTTTAAAAGTGCTCATCATTGGAAAACGTTCTTCGGGGCGAAAACTCTCAAGG
ATCTTACCGCTGTTGAGATCCAGTTCGATGTAACCCACTCGTGCACCCAACTGATCTTCAGCATCTTTTA
CTTTCACCAGCGTTTCTGGGTGAGCAAAAACAGGAAGGCAAAATGCCGCAAAAAAGGGAATAAGGGCGAC
ACGGAAATGTTGAATACTCATACTCTTCCTTTTTCAATATTATTGAAGCATTTATCAGGGTTATTGTCTC
ATGAGCGGATACATATTTGAATGTATTTAGAAAAATAAACAAATAGGGGTTCCGCGCACATTTCCCCGAA
AAGTGCCACCTGAACGAAGCATCTGTGCTTCATTTTGTAGAACAAAAATGCAACGCGAGAGCGCTAATTT
TTCAAACAAAGAATCTGAGCTGCATTTTTACAGAACAGAAATGCAACGCGAAAGCGCTATTTTACCAACG
AAGAATCTGTGCTTCATTTTTGTAAAACAAAAATGCAACGCGAGAGCGCTAATTTTTCAAACAAAGAATC
TGAGCTGCATTTTTACAGAACAGAAATGCAACGCGAGAGCGCTATTTTACCAACAAAGAATCTATACTTC
TTTTTTGTTCTACAAAAATGCATCCCGAGAGCGCTATTTTTCTAACAAAGCATCTTAGATTACTTTTTTT
CTCCTTTGTGCGCTCTATAATGCAGTCTCTTGATAACTTTTTGCACTGTAGGTCCGTTAAGGTTAGAAGA
AGGCTACTTTGGTGTCTATTTTCTCTTCCATAAAAAAAGCCTGACTCCACTTCCCGCGTTTACTGATTAC
TAGCGAAGCTGCGGGTGCATTTTTTCAAGATAAAGGCATCCCCGATTATATTCTATACCGATGTGGATTG
CGCATACTTTGTGAACAGAAAGTGATAGCGTTGATGATTCTTCATTGGTCAGAAAATTATGAACGGTTTC
TTCTATTTTGTCTCTATATACTACGTATAGGAAATGTTTACATTTTCGTATTGTTTTCGATTCACTCTAT
GAATAGTTCTTACTACAATTTTTTTGTCTAAAGAGTAATACTAGAGATAAACATAAAAAATGTAGAGGTC
GAGTTTAGATGCAAGTTCAAGGAGCGAAAGGTGGATGGGTAGGTTATATAGGGATATAGCACAGAGATAT
ATAGCAAAGAGATACTTTTGAGCAATGTTTGTGGAAGCGGTATTCGCAATATTTTAGTAGCTCGTTACAG
TCCGGTGCGTTTTTGGTTTTTTGAAAGTGCGTCTTCAGAGCGCTTTTGGTTTTCAAAAGCGCTCTGAAGT
TCCTATACTTTCTAGAGAATAGGAACTTCGGAATAGGAACTTCAAAGCGTTTCCGAAAACGAGCGCTTCC
GAAAATGCAACGCGAGCTGCGCACATACAGCTCACTGTTCACGTCGCACCTATATCTGCGTGTTGCCTGT
ATATATATATACATGAGAAGAACGGCATAGTGCGTGTTTATGCTTAAATGCGTACTTATATGCGTCTATT
TATGTAGGATGAAAGGTAGTCTAGTACCTCCTGTGATATTATCCCATTCCATGCGGGGTATCGTATGCTT
CCTTCAGCACTACCCTTTAGCTGTTCTATATGCTGCCACTCCTCAATTGGATTAGTCTCATCCTTCAATG
CTATCATTTCCTTTGATATTGGATCATGGTAGACAACCCTTAATATAACTTCGTATAATGTATGCTATAC
GAAGTTATTAGGTCTAGAGATCTGTTTAGCTTGCCTCGTCCCCGCCGGGTCACCCGGCCAGCGACATGGA
GGCCCAGAATACCCTCCTTGACAGTCTTGACGTGCGCAGCTCAGGGGCATGATGTGACTGTCGCCCGTAC
ATTTAGCCCATACATCCCCATGTATAATCATTTGCATCCATACATTTTGATGGCCGCACGGCGCGAAGCA
AAAATTACGGCTCCTCGCTGCAGACCTGCGAGCAGGGAAACGCTCCCCTCACAGACGCGTTGAATTGTCC
CCACGCCGCGCCCCTGTAGAGAAATATAAAAGGTTAGGATTTGCCACTGAGGTTCTTCTTTCATATACTT
CCTTTTAAAATCTTGCTAGGATACAGTTCTCACATCACATCCGAACATAAACAACCATGGGTAAGGAAAA
GACTCACGTTTCGAGGCCGCGATTAAATTCCAACATGGATGCTGATTTATATGGGTATAAATGGGCTCGC
GATAATGTCGGGCAATCAGGTGCGACAATCTATCGATTGTATGGGAAGCCCGATGCGCCAGAGTTGTTTC
TGAAACATGGCAAAGGTAGCGTTGCCAATGATGTTACAGATGAGATGGTCAGACTAAACTGGCTGACGGA
ATTTATGCCTCTTCCGACCATCAAGCATTTTATCCGTACTCCTGATGATGCATGGTTACTCACCACTGCG
ATCCCCGGCAAAACAGCATTCCAGGTATTAGAAGAATATCCTGATTCAGGTGAAAATATTGTTGATGCGC
TGGCAGTGTTCCTGCGCCGGTTGCATTCGATTCCTGTTTGTAATTGTCCTTTTAACAGCGATCGCGTATT
TCGTCTCGCTCAGGCGCAATCACGAATGAATAACGGTTTGGTTGATGCGAGTGATTTTGATGACGAGCGT
AATGGCTGGCCTGTTGAACAAGTCTGGAAAGAAATGCATAAGCTTTTGCCATTCTCACCGGATTCAGTCG
TCACTCATGGTGATTTCTCACTTGATAACCTTATTTTTGACGAGGGGAAATTAATAGGTTGTATTGATGT
TGGACGAGTCGGAATCGCAGACCGATACCAGGATCTTGCCATCCTATGGAACTGCCTCGGTGAGTTTTCT
CCTTCATTACAGAAACGGCTTTTTCAAAAATATGGTATTGATAATCCTGATATGAATAAATTGCAGTTTC
ATTTGATGCTCGATGAGTTTTTCTAATCAGTACTGACAATAAAAAGATTCTTGTTTTCAAGAACTTGTCA
TTTGTATAGTTTTTTTATATTGTAGTTGTTCTATTTTAATCAAATGTTAGCGTGATTTATATTTTTTTTC
GCCTCGACATCATCTGCCCAGATGCGAAGTTAAGTGCGCAGAAAGTAATATCATGCGTCAATCGTATGTG
AATGCTGGTCGCTATACTGCTGTCGATTCGATACTAACGCCGCCATCCAGTGTCGAAAACGAGCTCTCGA
GAACCCTTAATATAACTTCGTATAATGTATGCTATACGAAGTTATTAGGTGATATCAGATCCACTA
